>Addgene plasmid #84385 | pLenti Lifeact-iRFP670 BlastR | addgene full sequence | sequence record 169695 | Addgene NGS Result
TCTCCCTTTGGGCCGCCTCCCCGCCTGGAATTCTACCGGGTAGGGGAGGCGCTTTTCCCAAGGCAGTCTG
GAGCATGCGCTTTAGCAGCCCCGCTGGGCACTTGGCGCTACACAAGTGGCCTCTGGCCTCGCACACATTC
CACATCCACCGGTAGGCGCCAACCGGCTCCGTTCTTTGGTGGCCCCTTCGCGCCACCTTCTACTCCTCCC
CTAGTCAGGAAGTTCCCCCCCGCCCCGCAGCTCGCGTCGTGCAGGACGTGACAAATGGAAGTAGCACGTC
TCACTAGTCTCGTGCAGATGGACAGCACCGCTGAGCAATGGAAGCGGGTAGGCCTTTGGGGCAGCGGCCA
ATAGCAGCTTTGCTCCTTCGCTTTCTGGGCTCAGAGGCTGGGAAGGGGTGGGTCCGGGGGCGGGCTCAGG
GGCGGGCTCAGGGGCGGGGCGGGCGCCCGAAGGTCCTCCGGAGGCCCGGCATTCTGCACGCTTCAAAAGC
GCACGTCTGCCGCGCTGTTCTCCTCTTCCTCATCTCCGGGCCTTTCGACCTGCAGCCCAAGCTTACCACA
CTCCTGCAGGATGGCCAAGCCTTTGTCTCAAGAAGAATCCACCCTCATTGAAAGAGCAACGGCTACAATC
AACAGCATCCCCATCTCTGAAGACTACAGCGTCGCCAGCGCAGCTCTCTCTAGCGACGGCCGCATCTTCA
CTGGTGTCAATGTATATCATTTTACTGGGGGACCTTGTGCAGAACTCGTGGTGCTGGGCACTGCTGCTGC
TGCGGCAGCTGGCAACCTGACTTGTATCGTCGCGATCGGAAATGAGAACAGGGGCATCTTGAGCCCCTGC
GGACGGTGCCGACAGGTGCTTCTCGATCTGCATCCTGGGATCAAAGCCATAGTGAAGGACAGTGATGGAC
AGCCGACGGCAGTTGGGATTCGTGAATTGCTGCCCTCTGGTTATGTGTGGGAGGGCTAAGCACGCGTATG
CATCTCGAGGGCCCGGTACCTTTAAGACCAATGACTTACAAGGCAGCTGTAGATCTTAGCCACTTTTTAA
AAGAAAAGGGGGGACTGGAAGGGCTAGCTCACTCCCAACGAAGACAAGATCTGCTTTTTGCTTGTACTGG
GTCTCTCTGGTTAGACCAGATCTGAGCCTGGGAGCTCTCTGGCTAACTAGGGAACCCACTGCTTAAGCCT
CAATAAAGCTTGCCTTGAGTGCTTCAAGTAGTGTGTGCCCGTCTGTTGTGTGACTCTGGTAACTAGAGAT
CCCTCAGACCCTTTTAGTCAGTGTGGAAAATCTCTAGCAGTAGTAGTTCATGTCATCTTATTATTCAGTA
TTTATAACTTGCAAAGAAATGAATATCAGAGAGTGAGAGGAACTTGTTTATTGCAGCTTATAATGGTTAC
AAATAAAGCAATAGCATCACAAATTTCACAAATAAAGCATTTTTTTCACTGCATTCTAGTTGTGGTTTGT
CCAAACTCATCAATGTATCTTATCATGTCTGGCTCTAGCTATCCCGCCCCTAACTCCGCCCATCCCGCCC
CTAACTCCGCCCAGTTCCGCCCATTCTCCGCCCCATGGCTGACTAATTTTTTTTATTTATGCAGAGGCCG
AGGCCGCCTCGGCCTCTGAGCTATTCCAGAAGTAGTGAGGAGGCTTTTTTGGAGGCCTAGGGACGTACCC
AATTCGCCCTATAGTGAGTCGTATTACGCGCGCTCACTGGCCGTCGTTTTACAACGTCGTGACTGGGAAA
ACCCTGGCGTTACCCAACTTAATCGCCTTGCAGCACATCCCCCTTTCGCCAGCTGGCGTAATAGCGAAGA
GGCCCGCACCGATCGCCCTTCCCAACAGTTGCGCAGCCTGAATGGCGAATGGG
[124 nt withheld, positions 1874-1997]
C
[91 nt withheld, positions 1999-2089]
A
[49 nt withheld, positions 2091-2139]
CCTTTGACGTTGGAGTCCACGTTCTTT
[37 nt withheld, positions 2167-2203]
ACCCTATCTCGGTCTATTCTTTTGATTTATAAGGGATTTTGCCGATTTCGGCCTATTGGTTAAAAAATGA
GCTGATTTAACAAAAATTTAACGCGAATTTTAACAAAATATTAACGCTTACAATTTAGGTGGCACTTTTC
GGGGAAATGTGCGCGGAACCCCTATTTGTTTATTTTTCTAAATACATTCAAATATGTATCCGCTCATGAG
ACAATAACCCTGATAAATGCTTCAATAATATTGAAAAAGGAAGAGTATGAGTATTCAACATTTCCGTGTC
GCCCTTATTCCCTTTTTTGCGGCATTTTGCCTTCCTGTTTTTGCTCACCCAGAAACGCTGGTGAAAGTAA
AAGATGCTGAAGATCAGTTGGGTGCACGAGTGGGTTACATCGAACTGGATCTCAACAGCGGTAAGATCCT
TGAGAGTTTTCGCCCCGAAGAACGTTTTCCAATGATGAGCACTTTTAAAGTTCTGCTATGTGGCGCGGTA
TTATCCCGTATTGACGCCGGGCAAGAGCAACTCGGTCGCCGCATACACTATTCTCAGAATGACTTGGTTG
AGTACTCACCAGTCACAGAAAAGCATCTTACGGATGGCATGACAGTAAGAGAATTATGCAGTGCTGCCAT
AACCATGAGTGATAACACTGCGGCCAACTTACTTCTGACAACGATCGGAGGACCGAAGGAGCTAACCGCT
TTTTTGCACAACATGGGGGATCATGTAACTCGCCTTGATCGTTGGGAACCGGAGCTGAATGAAGCCATAC
CAAACGACGAGCGTGACACCACGATGCCTGTAGCAATGGCAACAACGTTGCGCAAACTATTAACTGGCGA
ACTACTTACTCTAGCTTCCCGGCAACAATTAATAGACTGGATGGAGGCGGATAAAGTTGCAGGACCACTT
CTGCGCTCGGCCCTTCCGGCTGGCTGGTTTATTGCTGATAAATCTGGAGCCGGTGAGCGTGGGTCTCGCG
GTATCATTGCAGCACTGGGGCCAGATGGTAAGCCCTCCCGTATCGTAGTTATCTACACGACGGGGAGTCA
GGCAACTATGGATGAACGAAATAGACAGATCGCTGAGATAGGTGCCTCACTGATTAAGCATTGGTAACTG
TCAGACCAAGTTTACTCATATATACTTTAGATTGATTTAAAACTTCATTTTTAATTTAAAAGGATCTAGG
TGAAGATCCTTTTTGATAATCTCATGACCAAAATCCCTTAACGTGAGTTTTCGTTCCACTGAGCGTCAGA
CCCCGTAGAAAAGATCAAAGGATCTTCTTGAGATCCTTTTTTTCTGCGCGTAATCTGCTGCTTGCAAACA
AAAAAACCACCGCTACCAGCGGTGGTTTGTTTGCCGGATCAAGAGCTACCAACTCTTTTTCCGAAGGTAA
CTGGCTTCAGCAGAGCGCAGATACCAAATACTGTTCTTCTAGTGTAGCCGTAGTTAGGCCACCACTTCAA
GAACTCTGTAGCACCGCCTACATACCTCGCTCTGCTAATCCTGTTACCAGTGGCTGCTGCCAGTGGCGAT
AAGTCGTGTCTTACCGGGTTGGACTCAAGACGATAGTTACCGGATAAGGCGCAGCGGTCGGGCTGAACGG
GGGGTTCGTGCACACAGCCCAGCTTGGAGCGAACGACCTACACCGAACTGAGATACCTACAGCGTGAGCT
ATGAGAAAGCGCCACGCTTCCCGAAGGGAGAAAGGCGGACAGGTATCCGGTAAGCGGCAGGGTCGGAACA
GGAGAGCGCACGAGGGAGCTTCCAGGGGGAAACGCCTGGTATCTTTATAGTCCTGTCGGGTTTCGCCACC
TCTGACTTGAGCGTCGATTTTTGTGATGCTCGTCAGGGGGGCGGAGCCTATGGAAAAACGCCAGCAACGC
GGCCTTTTTACGGTTCCTGGCCTTTTGCTGGCCTTTTGCTCACATGTTCTTTCCTGCGTTATCCCCTGAT
TCTGTGGATAACCGTATTACCGCCTTTGAGTGAGCTGATACCGCTCGCCGCAGCCGAACGACCGAGCGCA
GCGAGTCAGTGAGCGAGGAAGCGGAAGAGCGCCCAATACGCAAACCGCCTCTCCCCGCGCGTTGGCCGAT
TCATTAATGCAGCTGGCACGACAGGTTTCCCGACTGGAAAGCGGGCAGTGAGCGCAACGCAATTAATGTG
AGTTAGCTCACTCATTAGGCACCCCAGGCTTTACACTTTATGCTTCCGGCTCGTATGTTGTGTGGAATTG
TGAGCGGATAACAATTTCACACAGGAAACAGCTATGACCATGATTACGCCAAGCGCGCAATTAACCCTCA
CTAAAGGGAACAAAAGCTGGAGCTGCAAGCTTAATGTAGTCTTATGCAATACTCTTGTAGTCTTGCAACA
TGGTAACGATGAGTTAGCAACATGCCTTACAAGGAGAGAAAAAGCACCGTGCATGCCGATTGGTGGAAGT
AAGGTGGTACGATCGTGCCTTATTAGGAAGGCAACAGACGGGTCTGACATGGATTGGACGAACCACTGAA
TTGCCGCATTGCAGAGATATTGTATTTAAGTGCCTAGCTCGATACATAAACGGGTCTCTCTGGTTAGACC
AGATCTGAGCCTGGGAGCTCTCTGGCTAACTAGGGAACCCACTGCTTAAGCCTCAATAAAGCTTGCCTTG
AGTGCTTCAAGTAGTGTGTGCCCGTCTGTTGTGTGACTCTGGTAACTAGAGATCCCTCAGACCCTTTTAG
TCAGTGTGGAAAATCTCTAGCAGTGGCGCCCGAACAGGGACTTGAAAGCGAAAGGGAAACCAGAGGAGCT
CTCTCGACGCAGGACTCGGCTTGCTGAAGCGCGCACGGCAAGAGGCGAGGGGCGGCGACTGGTGAGTACG
CCAAAAATTTTGACTAGCGGAGGCTAGAAGGAGAGAGATGGGTGCGAGAGCGTCAGTATTAAGCGGGGGA
GAATTAGATCGCGATGGGAAAAAATTCGGTTAAGGCCAGGGGGAAAGAAAAAATATAAATTAAAACATAT
AGTATGGGCAAGCAGGGAGCTAGAACGATTCGCAGTTAATCCTGGCCTGTTAGAAACATCAGAAGGCTGT
AGACAAATACTGGGACAGCTACAACCATCCCTTCAGACAGGATCAGAAGAACTTAGATCATTATATAATA
CAGTAGCAACCCTCTATTGTGTGCATCAAAGGATAGAGATAAAAGACACCAAGGAAGCTTTAGACAAGAT
AGAGGAAGAGCAAAACAAAAGTAAGACCACCGCACAGCAAGCGGCCGCTGATCTTCAGACCTGGAGGAGG
AGATATGAGGGACAATTGGAGAAGTGAATTATATAAATATAAAGTAGTAAAAATTGAACCATTAGGAGTA
GCACCCACCAAGGCAAAGAGAAGAGTGGTGCAGAGAGAAAAAAGAGCAGTGGGAATAGGAGCTTTGTTCC
TTGGGTTCTTGGGAGCAGCAGGAAGCACTATGGGCGCAGCGTCAATGACGCTGACGGTACAGGCCAGACA
ATTATTGTCTGGTATAGTGCAGCAGCAGAACAATTTGCTGAGGGCTATTGAGGCGCAACAGCATCTGTTG
CAACTCACAGTCTGGGGCATCAAGCAGCTCCAGGCAAGAATCCTGGCTGTGGAAAGATACCTAAAGGATC
AACAGCTCCTGGGGATTTGGGGTTGCTCTGGAAAACTCATTTGCACCACTGCTGTGCCTTGGAATGCTAG
TTGGAGTAATAAATCTCTGGAACAGATTTGGAATCACACGACCTGGATGGAGTGGGACAGAGAAATTAAC
AATTACACAAGCTTAATACACTCCTTAATTGAAGAATCGCAAAACCAGCAAGAAAAGAATGAACAAGAAT
TATTGGAATTAGATAAATGGGCAAGTTTGTGGAATTGGTTTAACATAACAAATTGGCTGTGGTATATAAA
ATTATTCATAATGATAGTAGGAGGCTTGGTAGGTTTAAGAATAGTTTTTGCTGTACTTTCTATAGTGAAT
AGAGTTAGGCAGGGATATTCACCATTATCGTTTCAGACCCACCTCCCAACCCCGAGGGGACCCGACAGGC
CCGAAGGAATAGAAGAAGAAGGTGGAGAGAGAGACAGAGACAGATCCATTCGATTAGTGAACGGATCTCG
ACGGTATCGGTTAACTTTTAAAAGAAAAGGGGGGATTGGGGGGTACAGTGCAGGGGAAAGAATAGTAGAC
ATAATAGCAACAGACATACAAACTAAAGAATTACAAAAACAAATTACAAAATTCAAAATTTTATCGTCCA
GTGTGGTGGAATTGAGTATTCCAGTGTGGTGGAATTCTGCAGATATCAACAAGTTTGTACAAAAAAGCAG
GCTGGAGACCCAAGCTTGGTACCGAGCTCGGATCCACTAGTATTATGCCCAGTACATGACCTTATGGGAC
TTTCCTACTTGGCAGTACATCTACGTATTAGTCATCGCTATTACCATGGTGATGCGGTTTTGGCAGTACA
TCAATGGGCGTGGATAGCGGTTTGACTCACGGGGATTTCCAAGTCTCCACCCCATTGACGTCAATGGGAG
TTTGTTTTGGCACCAAAATCAACGGGACTTTCCAAAATGTCGTAACAACTCCGCCCCATTGACGCAAATG
GGCGGTAGGCGTGTACGGTGGGAGGTTTATATAAGCAGAGCTCGTTTAGTGAACCGTCAGATCGCCTGGA
GACGCCATCCACGCTGTTTTGACCTCCATAGAAGATTCTAGAGCTAGCGCCACCATGGGCGTGGCCGACT
TGATCAAGAAGTTCGAGTCCATCTCCAAGGAGGAGGGGGATCCACCGGTCGCCACCATGGCGCGTAAGGT
CGATCTCACCTCCTGCGATCGCGAGCCGATCCACATCCCCGGCAGCATTCAGCCGTGCGGCTGCCTGCTA
GCCTGCGACGCGCAGGCGGTGCGGATCACGCGCATTACGGAAAATGCCGGCGCGTTCTTTGGACGCGAAA
CTCCGCGGGTCGGTGAGCTACTCGCCGATTACTTCGGCGAGACCGAAGCCCATGCGCTGCGCAACGCACT
GGCGCAGTCCTCCGATCCAAAGCGACCGGCGCTGATCTTCGGTTGGCGCGACGGCCTGACCGGCCGCACC
TTCGACATCTCACTGCATCGCCATGACGGTACATCGATCATCGAGTTCGAGCCTGCGGCGGCCGAACAGG
CCGACAATCCGCTGCGGCTGACGCGGCAGATCATCGCGCGCACCAAAGAACTGAAGTCGCTCGAAGAGAT
GGCCGCACGGGTGCCGCGCTATCTGCAGGCGATGCTCGGCTATCACCGCGTGATGTTGTACCGCTTCGCG
GACGACGGCTCCGGGATGGTGATCGGCGAGGCGAAGCGCAGCGACCTCGAGAGCTTTCTCGGTCAGCACT
TTCCGGCGTCGCTGGTCCCGCAGCAGGCGCGGCTACTGTACTTGAAGAACGCGATCCGCGTGGTCTCGGA
TTCGCGCGGCATCAGCAGCCGGATCGTGCCCGAGCACGACGCCTCCGGCGCCGCGCTCGATCTGTCGTTC
GCGCACCTGCGCAGCATCTCGCCCTGCCATCTCGAATTTCTGCGGAACATGGGCGTCAGCGCCTCGATGT
CGCTGTCGATCATCATTGACGGCACGCTATGGGGATTGATCATCTGTCATCATTACGAGCCGCGTGCCGT
GCCGATGGCGCAGCGCGTCGCGGCCGAAATGTTCGCCGACTTCTTATCGCTGCACTTCACCGCCGCCCAC
CACCAACGCTAAGCATGCATCTAGAGGACAACTTTGTATACAAAAGTTGGGAGACCCAAGCTTGGTACCG
AGCTCGGATCCACTAGTAACGGCCGCCAGTGTGCTGGAATTCTGCAGATATCCATCACACTGGCGGCCGC
TCGAGCATGCATCTAGAGGTACCCAGCTTTCTTGTACAAAGTGGTTGATATCCAGCACAGTGGCGGCCGC
TCGACAATCAACCTCTGGATTACAAAATTTGTGAAAGATTGACTGGTATTCTTAACTATGTTGCTCCTTT
TACGCTATGTGGATACGCTGCTTTAATGCCTTTGTATCATGCTATTGCTTCCCGTATGGCTTTCATTTTC
TCCTCCTTGTATAAATCCTGGTTGCTGTCTCTTTATGAGGAGTTGTGGCCCGTTGTCAGGCAACGTGGCG
TGGTGTGCACTGTGTTTGCTGACGCAACCCCCACTGGTTGGGGCATTGCCACCACCTGTCAGCTCCTTTC
CGGGACTTTCGCTTTCCCCCTCCCTATTGCCACGGCGGAACTCATCGCCGCCTGCCTTGCCCGCTGCTGG
ACAGGGGCTCGGCTGTTGGGCACTGACAATTCCGTGGTGTTGTCGGGGAAGCTGACGTCCTTTCCATGGC
TGCTCGCCTGTGTTGCCACCTGGATTCTGCGCGGGACGTCCTTCTGCTACGTCCCTTCGGCCCTCAATCC
AGCGGACCTTCCTTCCCGCGGCCTGCTGCCGGCTCTGCGGCCTCTTCCGCGTCTTCGCCTTCGCCCTCAG
ACGAGTCGGA
Features (pLannotate 1.2.2; 31 found; start..end, strand, type, name):
     38..537     +  promoter       PGK promoter: mouse phosphoglycerate kinase 1 promoter
    571..969     +  CDS            BSD: blasticidin S deaminase; Aspergillus terreus BSD; confers resistance to blasticidin
    996..1133    +  CDS            nef (fragment): NEF_HV1LA - Experimental evidence at protein level: Swiss-Prot protein existence level 1. Extracellular Nef protein targets CD4(+) T-lymphocytes for apoptosis by interacting with CXCR4 surface receptors. From Human immunodeficiency virus type 1 group M subtype B (isolate Lai) (HIV-1).
   1119..1299    +  LTR            5' LTR (truncated): truncated 5' long terminal repeat (LTR) from HIV-1
   1371..1492    +  polyA_signal   SV40 poly(A) signal: SV40 polyadenylation signal
   1532..1667    +  rep_origin     SV40 ori: SV40 origin of replication
   1688..1706    -  promoter       T7 promoter: promoter for bacteriophage T7 RNA polymerase
   1714..1869    +  CDS            lacZα (fragment): LacZα fragment of β-galactosidase; lacZ fragment
   1874..2302    +  rep_origin     f1 ori (sequence partly withheld): f1 bacteriophage origin of replication; arrow indicates direction of (+) strand synthesis
   2355..2459    +  promoter       AmpR promoter: bla
   2460..3320    +  CDS            AmpR: β-lactamase; bla; confers resistance to ampicillin, carbenicillin, and related antibiotics
   3491..4079    +  rep_origin     ori: high-copy-number ColE1/pMB1/pBR322/pUC origin of replication
   4262..4354    +  CDS            lacI (fragment): lac repressor; lacI; The lac repressor binds to the lac operator to inhibit transcription in E. coli. This inhibition can be relieved by adding lactose or isopropyl-β-D-thiogalactopyranoside (IPTG).
   4367..4388    +  protein_bind   CAP binding site: CAP binding activates transcription in the presence of cAMP. E. coli catabolite activator protein
   4403..4433    +  promoter       lac promoter: promoter for the E. coli lac operon
   4441..4457    +  protein_bind   lac operator: The lac repressor binds to the lac operator to inhibit transcription in E. coli. This inhibition can be relieved by adding lactose or isopropyl-β-D-thiogalactopyranoside (IPTG). lac repressor encoded by lacI
   4502..4520    +  promoter       T3 promoter: promoter for bacteriophage T3 RNA polymerase
   4548..4774    +  promoter       RSV promoter: Rous sarcoma virus enhancer/promoter
   4775..4955    +  LTR            5' LTR (truncated): truncated 5' long terminal repeat (LTR) from HIV-1
   5002..5127    +  misc_feature   HIV-1 Ψ: packaging signal of human immunodeficiency virus type 1
   5111..5474    +  CDS            HIV-1 gag (fragment): gag protein from human immunodeficiency virus 1; gag
   5620..5853    +  misc_feature   RRE: The Rev response element (RRE) of HIV-1 allows for Rev-dependent mRNA export from the nucleus to the cytoplasm.
   6230..6330    +  CDS            Rev (fragment): human immunodeficiency virus 1 (HIV-1) Rev protein; rev; enhances nuclear export of unspliced and incompletely spliced viral mRNAs
   6349..6465    +  misc_feature   cPPT/CTS: central polypurine tract and central termination sequence of HIV-1
   6522..6546    +  protein_bind   attB1: mutant version of attB; recombination site for the Gateway® BP reaction BP Clonase™
   6585..6661    +  enhancer       CMV enhancer (fragment): human cytomegalovirus immediate early enhancer
   6662..6865    +  promoter       CMV promoter: human cytomegalovirus (CMV) immediate early promoter
   7020..7955    +  CDS            iRFP670: near-infrared fluorescent protein with an emission peak at 670 nm, engineered from a bacterial phytochrome (Shcherbakova and Verkhusha, 2013) derived from Rhodopseudomonas palustris RpBphP6
   7972..7992    +  protein_bind   attB5: mutant version of attB; core recombination site for the Gateway® BP reaction BP Clonase™
   8104..8128    -  protein_bind   attB2: mutant version of attB; recombination site for the Gateway® BP reaction BP Clonase™
   8159..24      +  misc_feature   WPRE (across the origin): woodchuck hepatitis virus posttranscriptional regulatory element
