[The description below was written by a language model from this plasmid's Addgene catalogue record and pLannotate feature annotations shown in this document.]
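Description:
pLenti Lifeact-iRFP670 BlastR is an 8.7 kb HIV-1-based lentiviral transfer plasmid built on the pMuLE Dest BlastR destination backbone by Gateway recombination. It is maintained in E. coli through a ColE1/pUC-type origin with ampicillin resistance (AmpR), and also carries an f1 ori and an SV40 origin. The catalogue lists it as low copy and grown in a recombination-tolerant strain, which is common for plasmids containing repeated LTR sequences. The viral portion has a third-generation layout. An RSV promoter drives a truncated 5' LTR, followed by the Ψ packaging signal with a gag fragment, the Rev response element for Rev-dependent export of the genomic RNA, and the cPPT/CTS. A WPRE sits after the expression cassette. Downstream lies a second LTR, annotated by the software as a truncated 5' LTR but occupying the 3' LTR position, followed by an SV40 polyadenylation signal.

The payload sits between attB1 and attB2 sites, with an internal attB5 site pointing to multi-fragment Gateway assembly. A CMV immediate early promoter (with a partial enhancer) drives Lifeact, a short synthetic 51 bp sequence encoding an F-actin-binding peptide, fused at its C terminus to iRFP670, a near-infrared fluorescent protein engineered from a bacterial phytochrome. Lifeact itself is too small to have been annotated in the feature table, but a gap between the promoter and iRFP670 is consistent with its position. After the WPRE, a separate mouse PGK promoter expresses blasticidin S deaminase, allowing selection of transduced cells. The construct is intended for stable labelling of filamentous actin for far-red live imaging in mammalian cells, including neurons, leaving shorter-wavelength channels free for other reporters.
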