Addgene plasmid #84385: pLenti Lifeact-iRFP670 BlastR
Purpose: Lentiviral expression of iRFP670-tagged Lifeact with Blasticidin selection in cells including neurons
Depositing lab: Ghassan Mouneimne. Depositing organization: University of Arizona. Publication: The actin cytoskeletal architecture of estrogen receptor positive breast cancer cells suppresses invasion. Padilla-Rodriguez M, Parker SS, Adams DG, Westerling T, Puleo JI, Watson AW, Hill SM, Noon M, Gaudin R, Aaron J, Tong D, Roe DJ, Knudsen B, Mouneimne G. Nat Commun. 2018 Jul 30;9(1):2980. doi: 10.1038/s41467-018-05367-2. PubMed 30061623.
Backbone
  Vector backbone: pMuLE Dest BlastR
  Backbone size w/o insert (bp): 3834
  Total vector size (bp): 8723
  Vector type: Lentiviral
  Selectable markers: Blasticidin
Growth in bacteria
  Bacterial resistance: Ampicillin, 100 μg/mL
  Growth temperature: 30°C
  Growth strain: NEB Stable
  Copy number: Low Copy
Gene/Insert
  Gene/Insert name: Lifeact
  Species: Synthetic
  Insert size (bp): 51
  Promoter: CMV immediate early
  Tag / fusion protein: iRFP670 (C terminal on insert)
  Cloning method: Gateway Cloning
  Sequencing primers: 5′ CMV_fwd_primer; 3′ MSCV_rev_primer
Resource information
  A portion of this plasmid was derived from a plasmid made by: Vladislav Verkhusha, Addgene #45457
Terms and licenses: Academic/Nonprofit Terms; Industry Terms: Not Available to Industry
How to cite: pLenti Lifeact-iRFP670 BlastR was a gift from Ghassan Mouneimne (Addgene plasmid # 84385 ; http://n2t.net/addgene:84385 ; RRID:Addgene_84385)
